>Addgene plasmid #199380 | pSiM1 | addgene full sequence | sequence record 391037 | Addgene NGS Result
TCGCGCGTTTCGGTGATGACGGTGAAAACCTCTGACACATGCAGCTCCCGGAGTAAAACGACGGCCAGTT
TATCTAGTCAGCTTGATTCTAGCTGATCGTGGACCGGAAGGTGAGCCAGTGAGTTGATTGCAGTCCAGTT
ACGCTGGAGTCTGAGGCTCGTCCTGAATGATATGCGGCCGCATGGGATCCCACCACCACCACCACCACGG
AATGGCCTCTATGACCGGAGGACAACAAATGGGACGCGACCTTTACGATGACGACGACAAGGACCTTGCT
ACCATGGTTGATTCTTCTCGCCGCAAGTGGAACAAGACTGGACATGCTGTCCGTGCCATCGGACGTCTTT
CCTCCCTTGAGAACGTTTACATCAAGGCTGATAAGCAAAAGAACGGAATTAAGGCTAACTTCCATATCCG
TCACAACATCGAAGATGGAGGAGTCCAACTTGCTTACCATTACCAACAAAACACTCCAATCGGAGATGGA
CCAGTTCTTCTTCCAGATAACCACTACCTTTCCGTTCAATCCAAGCTCTCTAAGGTAAGTTTAAACATAT
ATATACTAACTAACCCTGATTATTTAAATTTTCAGGATCCAAACGAGAAGCGTGACCACATGGTCCTTCT
TGAGTTCGTCACCGCTGCTGGAATCACCCTTGGAATGGATGAGCTTTATAAGGGAGGAACTGGAGGATCT
ATGGTTTCTAAGGGAGAGGAGCTTTTCACTGGAGTTGTCCCAATCCTTGTCGAGCTTGATGGAGATGTTA
ACGGACACAAGTTCTCTGTTTCTGGAGAGGGAGAGGGAGACGCTACCTACGGAAAGCTTACTCTTAAGTT
CATCTGCACTACTGGAAAGCTTCCAGTTCCATGGCCAACCCTTGTTACCACCCTTACTTACGGAGTTCAA
TGCTTCTCTCGTTACCCAGATCATATGAAGCAACATGATTTCTTCAAGTCTGCTATGCCAGAGGGATACA
TCCAAGAGCGTACTATCTTCTTCAAGGTAAGTTTAAACAGTTCGGTACTAACTAACCATACATATTTAAA
TTTTCAGGATGATGGAAACTACAAGACCCGTGCTGAGGTTAAGTTCGAGGGAGATACCCTTGTTAACCGT
ATCGAGCTTAAGGGAATCGATTTCAAGGAAGATGGAAACATCCTTGGACATAAGCTTGAGTACAACCTTC
CAGATCAACTTACCGAGGAACAAATCGCTGAGTTCAAGGAGGCCTTCTCCCTTTTCGATAAGGATGGAGA
CGGAACTATCACTACCAAGGTAAGTTTTCTAGAGACCTTTACTAACTAACTAGGTCTCATAGATTTTCAG
GAGCTTGGAACCGTTATGCGTTCCCTTGGACAAAACCCAACTGAGGCTGAGCTTCAAGATATGATCAACG
AGGTTGACGCTGATGGAGATGGAACTATCGATTTCCCAGAGTTCCTTACTATGATGGCTCGCAAGATGAA
GTACCGCGATACTGAGGAGGAGATCCGCGAGGCTTTCGGAGTCTTCGACAAGGACGGAAACGGATACATT
TCCGCTGCTGAGCTCCGTCACGTTATGACTAACCTCGGAGAGAAGCTTACCGACGAGGAGGTCGACGAGA
TGATCCGTGAGGCTGATATCGACGGAGACGGACAAGTTAACTACGAGGAGTTCGTTCAAATGATGACTGC
CAAGAAACGAAAGGATAAGGGAAAATGTTTAATTTCCTAAGCTGTCTCATCCTACTTTCACCTAGTTAAC
TGCTTGTCTTAAAATCTATGCTTCTCTTTAGTATCTAAAATTTTCCTAGAAGCTTACAAGTATATAAATG
GTCTCTTCTCAATAAAGGTTGTATATTTATTCATCTTATTGAATCTGCCATTTCCTCGTTTTTGCGAGTT
TATATACCTTCCAATTTTCTTTCTATTGTATTTTCAACTTCTAATTTTAATTCAGGGAAACTGCTTCAAC
GCATCATGGTTTCCAAGGGAGAGGCTGTTATCAAGGAATTCATGACTTACGAACTTATCAAGGAGTTTAT
GCGCTTTAAGGTTCACATGGAAGGATCTATGAACGGACACGAATTCGAAATCGAAGGAGAAGGAGAAGGA
CGTCCATACGAGGGAACTCAAACTGCTAAGCTTAAGGTAAGTTTATCTAAAAAGTTTTTCATTCAAAATG
TGTAAAAATTCATTTAAAATAACCCAAAAATCATTAATCCTCGATATTTTCAGGTTACTAAAGGAGGACC
ACTTCCATTCTCTTGGGATATCCTTTCTCCACAATTCATGTACGGATCTCGCGCTTTCATCAAGCACCCA
GCTGATATCCCAGATTACTACAAGCAATCTTTCCCAGAAGGATTCAAATGGGAGCGTGTTATGAACTTCG
AAGATGGAGGAGCTGTTACCGTTACCCAAGATACCTCCCTTGAGGATGGAACCCTTATCTACAAGGTATT
TTCCTGCATTTTTCAACTGGGAAAATGAAAGAAAATCGATAATTTCAGGTTAAGCTTCGTGGAACTAATT
TCCCACCAGATGGACCAGTTATGCAAAAGAAGACTATGGGATGGGAGGCTTCTACCGAGCGCCTTTACCC
AGAGGATGGAGTCCTTAAGGGAGATATCAAGATGGCTCTTCGTCTTAAGGATGGAGGACGTTACCTTGCT
GATTTCAAGGTAAGTTTTCTAGAGACCTTTACTAACTAACTAGGTCTCATAGATTTTCAGACTACTTACA
AGGCTAAGAAGCCAGTTCAAATGCCGGGAGCTTACAACGTTGATCGTAAGCTTGATATCACCTCTCACAA
CGAGGATTACACCGTTGTTGAGCAATACGAGCGTTCTGAGGGACGTCACTCTACCGGAGGAATGGATGAG
CTTTACAAGAAACGAAAGGATAAGGGAAAATGTTTAATTTCCTAAATGCAAAATCCTTTCAAGCATTCCC
TTCTTCTCTATCACTCTTCTTTCTTTTTGTCAAAAAATTCTCTCGCTAATTTATTTGCTTTTTTAATGTT
ATTATTTTATGACTTTTTATAGTCACTGAAAAGTTTGCATCTGAGTGAAGTGAATGCTATCAAAATGTGA
TTCTGTCTGATGTACTTTCACAATCTCTCTTCAATTCCATTTTGAAGTGCTTTAAACCCGAAAGGTTGAG
AAAAATGCGAGCGCTCAAATATTTGTATTGTGTTCGTTGAGTGACCCAACAAAAAGAGGAAACTTTATTG
TGCCGCCAAGAAAAAAGTCTCATACGTATGATCGGTCCACGATCAGCTAGATTATCTAGTCAGCTTGATG
TCATAGCTGTTTCCTGACATGTGAGCAAAAGGCCAGCAAAAGGCCAGGAACCGTAAAAAGGCCAGCAAAA
GGCCAGGAACCGTAAAAAGGCCGCGTTGCTGGCGTTTTTCCATAGGCTCCGCCCCCCTGACGAGCATCAC
AAAAATCGACGCTCAAGTCAGAGGTGGCGAAACCCGACAGGACTATAAAGATACCAGGCGTTTCCCCCTG
GAAGCTCCCTCGTGCGCTCTCCTGTTCCGACCCTGTCGCTTACCGGATACCTGTCCGCCTTTCTCCCTTC
GGGAAGCGTGGCGCTTTCTCATAGCTCACGCTGTAGGTATCTCAGTTCGGTGTAGGTCGTTCGCTCCAAG
CTGGGCTGTGTGCACGAACCCCCCGTTCAGCCCGACCGCTGCGCCTTATCCGGTAACTATCGTCTTGAGT
CCAACCCGGTAAGACACGACTTATCGCCACTGGCAGCAGCCACTGGTAACAGGATTAGCAGAGCGAGGTA
TGTAGGCGGTGCTACAGAGTTCTTGAAGTGGTGGCCTAACTACGGCTACACTAGAAGAACAGTATTTGGT
ATCTGCGCTCTGCTGAAGCCAGTTACCTTCGGAAAAAGAGTTGGTAGCTCTTGATCCGGCAAACAAACCA
CCGCTGGTAGCGGTGGTTTTTTTGTTTGCAAGCAGCAGATTACGCGCAGAAAAAAAGGATCTCAAGAAGA
TCCTTTGATCTTTTCTACGGGGTCTGACGCTCAGTGGAACGAAAACTCACGTTAAGGGATTTTGGTCATG
AGATTATCAAAAAGGATCTTCACCTAGATCCTTTTAAATTAAAAATGAAGTTTTAAATCAATCTAAAGTA
TATATGAGTAAACTTGGTCTGACAGTTAGAAAAACTCATCGAGCATCAAGTGAAACTGCAATTTATTCAT
ATCAGGATTATCAATACCATATTTTTGAAAAAGCCGTTTCTGTAATGAAGGAGAAAACTCACCGAGGCAG
TTCCATAGGATGGCAAGATCCTGGTATCGGTCTGCGATTCCGACTCGTCCAACATCAATACAACCTATTA
ATTTCCCCTCGTCAAAAATAAGGTTATCAAGTGAGAAATCACCATGAGTGACGACTGAATCCGGTGAGAA
TGGCAAGAGTTTATGCATTTCTTTCCAGACTTGTTCAACAGGCCAGCCATTACGCTCGTCATCAAAATCA
CTCGCACCAACCAAACCGTTATTCATTCGTGATTGCGCCTGAGCGAGACGAAATACGCGATCGCCGTTAA
AAGGACAATTACAAACAGGAATCGAATGCAACCGGCGCAGGAACACTGCCAGCGCATCAACAATATTTTC
ACCTGAATCAGGATATTCTTCTAATACCTGGAATGCTGTTTTCCCTGGGATCGCAGTGGTGAGTAACCAT
GCATCATCAGGAGTACGGATAAAATGCTTGATGGTCGGAAGAGGCATAAATTCCGTCAGCCAGTTTAGCC
TGACCATCTCATCTGTAACATCATTGGCAACGCTACCTTTGCCATGTTTCAGAAACAACTCTGGCGCATC
GGGCTTCCCATACAATCGATAGATTGTCGCACCTGATTGCCCGACATTATCGCGAGCCCATTTATACCCA
TATAAATCAGCATCCATGTTGGAATTTAATCGCGGCTTCAAGCAAGACGTTTCCCGTTGAATATGGCTCA
TTTTAGCTTCCTTAGCTCCTGAAAATCTCGATAACTCAAAAAATACGCCCGGTAGTGATCTTATTTCATT
ATGGTGAAAGTTGGAACCTCTTACGTGCCGATCACACATTTCCCCGAAAAGTGCCACCTGACGTCTAAGA
AACCATTATTATCATGACATTAACCTATAAAAATAGGCGTATCACGAGGCCCTTTCGTC
Features (pLannotate 1.2.2; 9 found; start..end, strand, type, name):
     53..69      -  CDS            lacZα (fragment): LacZα fragment of β-galactosidase; lacZ fragment
    185..1684    +  CDS            GCaMP2: GCaMP2 is a basic (constitutively fluorescent) green fluorescent protein published in 2006, derived from Aequorea victoria.
   1966..2448    +  CDS            mScarlet-I (fragment): mScarlet-I is a basic (constitutively fluorescent) red fluorescent protein published in 2016, derived from synthetic construct. It is reported to be a rapidly-maturing monomer with moderate acid sensitivity.
   2493..2879    +  CDS            mScarlet-I (fragment): mScarlet-I is a basic (constitutively fluorescent) red fluorescent protein published in 2016, derived from synthetic construct. It is reported to be a rapidly-maturing monomer with moderate acid sensitivity.
   2916..3239    +  terminator     tbb-2 terminator: tbb-2; transcription terminator for the C. elegans tubulin beta-2 gene
   3397..3985    -  rep_origin     ori: high-copy-number ColE1/pMB1/pBR322/pUC origin of replication
   4156..4971    -  CDS            KanR: aminoglycoside phosphotransferase; aph(3')-Ia; confers resistance to kanamycin in bacteria or G418 (Geneticin®) in eukaryotes
   4972..5074    -  promoter       cat promoter: promoter of the E. coli cat gene encoding chloramphenicol acetyltransferase
   5169..35      +  CDS            rop (fragment) (across the origin): Rop protein, which maintains plasmids at low copy number; rop
