[The description below was written by a language model from this plasmid's Addgene catalogue record and pLannotate feature annotations shown in this document.]
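Description:
pSiM1 is a 5.2 kb high-copy bacterial plasmid built on the pDSP1 backbone that carries a promoterless, C. elegans-optimized dual-reporter cassette for calcium imaging. It is propagated in E. coli through a ColE1/pUC-type origin and selected with kanamycin, with the KanR (aminoglycoside phosphotransferase) gene annotated downstream of a cat promoter. Small lacZα and rop fragments in the feature table appear to be backbone remnants rather than functional elements.

The insert, assembled by Gibson cloning, is GCaMP6s::ras-2CAAX::SL2::mScarlet-I::ras-2CAAX. The green calcium indicator GCaMP6s (labelled GCaMP2 by the automated annotation, reflecting homology within the GCaMP family) and the red, calcium-insensitive fluorescent protein mScarlet-I are each fused to a CAAX motif from ras-2, a lipid-modification signal that tethers the proteins to the membrane. The two coding regions are separated by an SL2 trans-splicing sequence, the nematode operon mechanism that allows two proteins to be produced separately from a single transcript. mScarlet-I is annotated as two fragments with a short gap, which would be consistent with a synthetic intron of the kind commonly added to worm-optimized genes, although the record does not say so. The cassette ends with the tbb-2 3' terminator region from the C. elegans β-tubulin gene.

No worm promoter is annotated upstream of GCaMP6s, and the record does not name one, so the plasmid most plausibly serves as a source or recipient module into which a tissue-specific promoter is placed. The pairing of the two reporters suits ratiometric, membrane-localized calcium imaging, with the red signal available as a reference for expression level and motion.
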