Addgene plasmid #199380: pSiM1
Purpose: Encodes dual cistronic membrane localized GCaMP6s and mScarlet-I optimized for C. elegans expression
Depositing lab: Hang Lu. Depositing organization: Georgia Institute of Technology.
Backbone
  Vector backbone: pDSP1
  Vector type: Bacterial Expression
Growth in bacteria
  Bacterial resistance: Kanamycin, 50 μg/mL
  Growth temperature: 37°C
  Growth strain: NEB Stable
  Copy number: High Copy
Gene/Insert
  Gene/Insert name: GCaMP6s::ras-2CAAX::SL2::mScarlet-I::ras-2CAAX
  Species: C. elegans (nematode)
  Mutation: no mutations, except added subcellular localization sequences
  Cloning method: Gibson Cloning
Terms and licenses: Academic/Nonprofit Terms; Industry Terms: Not Available to Industry
How to cite: pSiM1 was a gift from Hang Lu (Addgene plasmid # 199380 ; http://n2t.net/addgene:199380 ; RRID:Addgene_199380)
